Addgene plasmid #86897: pET15b-E20A-PvuRts1I
Purpose: express E20A variant PvuRts1I in ER2566 strain
Depositing lab: Matthias Bochtler. Depositing organization: International Institute of Molecular and Cell Biology (IIMCB). Publication: Crystal structure of the 5hmC specific endonuclease PvuRts1I. Kazrani AA, Kowalska M, Czapinska H, Bochtler M. Nucleic Acids Res. 2014 May;42(9):5929-36. doi: 10.1093/nar/gku186. Epub 2014 Mar 14. PubMed 24634440.
Backbone
  Vector backbone: pET15b
  Vector type: Bacterial Expression
Growth in bacteria
  Bacterial resistance: Ampicillin, 100 μg/mL
  Growth temperature: 37°C
  Growth strain: DH5alpha
  Copy number: High Copy
Gene/Insert
  Gene/Insert name: Pvurts1I
  Mutation: E20A
  Entrez Gene: pvuRts1I (a.k.a. ST585_p002, Rts1_063)
  Promoter: T7
  Tag / fusion protein: His (N terminal on insert)
  Cloning method: Restriction Enzyme; 5′ cloning site EcoRI (unknown if destroyed); 3′ cloning site XhoI (unknown if destroyed)
  Sequencing primers: 5′ T7 forward; 3′ T7 reverse
Terms and licenses: Academic/Nonprofit Terms; Industry Terms: Not Available to Industry
How to cite: pET15b-E20A-PvuRts1I was a gift from Matthias Bochtler (Addgene plasmid # 86897 ; http://n2t.net/addgene:86897 ; RRID:Addgene_86897)
