[The description below was written by a language model from this plasmid's Addgene catalogue record and pLannotate feature annotations shown in this document.]
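Description:
pET15b-E20A-PvuRts1I is a bacterial expression plasmid built on the pET15b backbone for producing the E20A point variant of PvuRts1I, the 5-hydroxymethylcytosine-specific endonuclease whose crystal structure is the subject of the associated study. The plasmid replicates from a ColE1/pBR322-type origin accompanied by the rop gene and the bom mobilisation region, and is selected with ampicillin through the β-lactamase (AmpR) gene and its own promoter. The catalogue lists it as high copy, although rop normally moderates copy number in pBR322-derived vectors. Several tetracycline-resistance fragments and a tet promoter appear in the annotation. These are non-functional remnants of the pBR322 ancestry that flank the expression cassette.

The cassette is on the reverse strand and follows the standard pET layout: a T7 promoter immediately followed by a lac operator, the strong T7 gene 10 ribosome binding site, a short 6xHis-encoding stretch (picked up by the annotation tool as a fragment of a composite tag), the coding region, and the T7 terminator. The PvuRts1I open reading frame itself was not recognised by the automated annotation, but it corresponds to the unannotated interval between the His tag and the terminator. According to the record it was cloned between EcoRI and XhoI sites with the His tag at its N terminus. A small hit to a T7 gene 10-derived tag near the terminator is probably vector sequence rather than a deliberate fusion.

The plasmid also carries lacI with its promoter, so transcription stays repressed until IPTG is added in a host supplying T7 RNA polymerase; the stated expression strain is ER2566. The His tag allows metal-affinity purification. The record does not state the functional consequence of the E20A substitution.
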