Features (pLannotate 1.2.2; 19 found; start..end, strand, type, name):
    401..422     +  protein_bind   CAP binding site: CAP binding activates transcription in the presence of cAMP. E. coli catabolite activator protein
    437..1061    +  CDS            TcR (fragment): tetracycline efflux protein; tet; confers resistance to tetracycline
   1303..1683    -  CDS            YPB1_ECOLX: Protein predicted: Swiss-Prot protein existence level 4. From Escherichia coli.
   1700..1891    +  CDS            rop: Rop protein, which maintains plasmids at low copy number; rop
   1993..2132    +  misc_feature   bom: basis of mobility region from pBR322
   2318..2906    -  rep_origin     ori: high-copy-number ColE1/pMB1/pBR322/pUC origin of replication
   3077..3937    -  CDS            AmpR: β-lactamase; bla; confers resistance to ampicillin, carbenicillin, and related antibiotics
   3938..4042    -  promoter       AmpR promoter: bla
   4159..4187    +  promoter       tet promoter: E. coli promoter for tetracycline efflux protein gene
   4235..4339    +  CDS            TcR (fragment): tetracycline efflux protein; tet; confers resistance to tetracycline
   4362..4409    -  terminator     T7 terminator: transcription terminator for bacteriophage T7 RNA polymerase
   4417..4466    -  CDS            SET1 (fragment): solubility-enhancement tag derived from T7 phage gene 10B
   5368..5385    -  CDS            capTEV™ (fragment): composite tag for in vivo biotinylation, TEV protease cleavage, and 6xHis tagging
   5397..5419    -  RBS            RBS: efficient ribosome binding site from bacteriophage T7 gene 10 (Olins and Rangwala, 1989)
   5434..5458    -  protein_bind   lac operator: The lac repressor binds to the lac operator to inhibit transcription in E. coli. This inhibition can be relieved by adding lactose or isopropyl-β-D-thiogalactopyranoside (IPTG). lac repressor encoded by lacI
   5459..5477    -  promoter       T7 promoter: promoter for bacteriophage T7 RNA polymerase
   5499..5778    +  CDS            TcR (fragment): tetracycline efflux protein; tet; confers resistance to tetracycline
   5786..5863    +  promoter       lacI promoter: lacI
   5864..388     +  CDS            lacI (across the origin): lac repressor; lacI; The lac repressor binds to the lac operator to inhibit transcription in E. coli. This inhibition can be relieved by adding lactose or isopropyl-β-D-thiogalactopyranoside (IPTG).
>Addgene plasmid #86897 | pET15b-E20A-PvuRts1I | addgene full sequence | sequence record 172517 | Addgene NGS Result
GCTGAATGAGGGCATCGTTCCCACTGCGATGCTGGTTGCCAACGATCAGATGGCGCTGGGCGCAATGCGC
GCCATTACCGAGTCCGGGCTGCGCGTTGGTGCGGATATCTCGGTAGTGGGATACGACGATACCGAAGACA
GCTCATGTTATATCCCGCCGTTAACCACCATCAAACAGGATTTTCGCCTGCTGGGGCAAACCAGCGTGGA
CCGCTTGCTGCAACTCTCTCAGGGCCAGGCGGTGAAGGGCAATCAGCTGTTGCCCGTCTCACTGGTGAAA
AGAAAAACCACCCTGGCGCCCAATACGCAAACCGCCTCTCCCCGCGCGTTGGCCGATTCATTAATGCAGC
TGGCACGACAGGTTTCCCGACTGGAAAGCGGGCAGTGAGCGCAACGCAATTAATGTAAGTTAGCTCACTC
ATTAGGCACCGGGATCTCGACCGATGCCCTTGAGAGCCTTCAACCCAGTCAGCTCCTTCCGGTGGGCGCG
GGGCATGACTATCGTCGCCGCACTTATGACTGTCTTCTTTATCATGCAACTCGTAGGACAGGTGCCGGCA
GCGCTCTGGGTCATTTTCGGCGAGGACCGCTTTCGCTGGAGCGCGACGATGATCGGCCTGTCGCTTGCGG
TATTCGGAATCTTGCACGCCCTCGCTCAAGCCTTCGTCACTGGTCCCGCCACCAAACGTTTCGGCGAGAA
GCAGGCCATTATCGCCGGCATGGCGGCCGACGCGCTGGGCTACGTCTTGCTGGCGTTCGCGACGCGAGGC
TGGATGGCCTTCCCCATTATGATTCTTCTCGCTTCCGGCGGCATCGGGATGCCCGCGTTGCAGGCCATGC
TGTCCAGGCAGGTAGATGACGACCATCAGGGACAGCTTCAAGGATCGCTCGCGGCTCTTACCAGCCTAAC
TTCGATCATTGGACCGCTGATCGTCACGGCGATTTATGCCGCCTCGGCGAGCACATGGAACGGGTTGGCA
TGGATTGTAGGCGCCGCCCTATACCTTGTCTGCCTCCCCGCGTTGCGTCGCGGTGCATGGAGCCGGGCCA
CCTCGACCTGAATGGAAGCCGGCGGCACCTCGCTAACGGATTCACCACTCCAAGAATTGGAGCCAATCAA
TTCTTGCGGAGAACTGTGAATGCGCAAACCAACCCTTGGCAGAACATATCCATCGCGTCCGCCATCTCCA
GCAGCCGCACGCGGCGCATCTCGGGCAGCGTTGGGTCCTGGCCACGGGTGCGCATGATCGTGCTCCTGTC
GTTGAGGACCCGGCTAGGCTGGCGGGGTTGCCTTACTGGTTAGCAGAATGAATCACCGATACGCGAGCGA
ACGTGAAGCGACTGCTGCTGCAAAACGTCTGCGACCTGAGCAACAACATGAATGGTCTTCGGTTTCCGTG
TTTCGTAAAGTCTGGAAACGCGGAAGTCAGCGCCCTGCACCATTATGTTCCGGATCTGCATCGCAGGATG
CTGCTGGCTACCCTGTGGAACACCTACATCTGTATTAACGAAGCGCTGGCATTGACCCTGAGTGATTTTT
CTCTGGTCCCGCCGCATCCATACCGCCAGTTGTTTACCCTCACAACGTTCCAGTAACCGGGCATGTTCAT
CATCAGTAACCCGTATCGTGAGCATCCTCTCTCGTTTCATCGGTATCATTACCCCCATGAACAGAAATCC
CCCTTACACGGAGGCATCAGTGACCAAACAGGAAAAAACCGCCCTTAACATGGCCCGCTTTATCAGAAGC
CAGACATTAACGCTTCTGGAGAAACTCAACGAGCTGGACGCGGATGAACAGGCAGACATCTGTGAATCGC
TTCACGACCACGCTGATGAGCTTTACCGCAGCTGCCTCGCGCGTTTCGGTGATGACGGTGAAAACCTCTG
ACACATGCAGCTCCCGGAGACGGTCACAGCTTGTCTGTAAGCGGATGCCGGGAGCAGACAAGCCCGTCAG
GGCGCGTCAGCGGGTGTTGGCGGGTGTCGGGGCGCAGCCATGACCCAGTCACGTAGCGATAGCGGAGTGT
ATACTGGCTTAACTATGCGGCATCAGAGCAGATTGTACTGAGAGTGCACCATTGCGGTGTGAAATACCGC
ACAGATGCGTAAGGAGAAAATACCGCATCAGGCGCTCTTCCGCTTCCTCGCTCACTGACTCGCTGCGCTC
GGTCGTTCGGCTGCGGCGAGCGGTATCAGCTCACTCAAAGGCGGTAATACGGTTATCCACAGAATCAGGG
GATAACGCAGGAAAGAACATGTGAGCAAAAGGCCAGCAAAAGGCCAGGAACCGTAAAAAGGCCGCGTTGC
TGGCGTTTTTCCATAGGCTCCGCCCCCCTGACGAGCATCACAAAAATCGACGCTCAAGTCAGAGGTGGCG
AAACCCGACAGGACTATAAAGATACCAGGCGTTTCCCCCTGGAAGCTCCCTCGTGCGCTCTCCTGTTCCG
ACCCTGCCGCTTACCGGATACCTGTCCGCCTTTCTCCCTTCGGGAAGCGTGGCGCTTTCTCATAGCTCAC
GCTGTAGGTATCTCAGTTCGGTGTAGGTCGTTCGCTCCAAGCTGGGCTGTGTGCACGAACCCCCCGTTCA
GCCCGACCGCTGCGCCTTATCCGGTAACTATCGTCTTGAGTCCAACCCGGTAAGACACGACTTATCGCCA
CTGGCAGCAGCCACTGGTAACAGGATTAGCAGAGCGAGGTATGTAGGCGGTGCTACAGAGTTCTTGAAGT
GGTGGCCTAACTACGGCTACACTAGAAGGACAGTATTTGGTATCTGCGCTCTGCTGAAGCCAGTTACCTT
CGGAAAAAGAGTTGGTAGCTCTTGATCCGGCAAACAAACCACCGCTGGTAGCGGTGGTTTTTTTGTTTGC
AAGCAGCAGATTACGCGCAGAAAAAAAGGATCTCAAGAAGATCCTTTGATCTTTTCTACGGGGTCTGACG
CTCAGTGGAACGAAAACTCACGTTAAGGGATTTTGGTCATGAGATTATCAAAAAGGATCTTCACCTAGAT
CCTTTTAAATTAAAAATGAAGTTTTAAATCAATCTAAAGTATATATGAGTAAACTTGGTCTGACAGTTAC
CAATGCTTAATCAGTGAGGCACCTATCTCAGCGATCTGTCTATTTCGTTCATCCATAGTTGCCTGACTCC
CCGTCGTGTAGATAACTACGATACGGGAGGGCTTACCATCTGGCCCCAGTGCTGCAATGATACCGCGAGA
CCCACGCTCACCGGCTCCAGATTTATCAGCAATAAACCAGCCAGCCGGAAGGGCCGAGCGCAGAAGTGGT
CCTGCAACTTTATCCGCCTCCATCCAGTCTATTAATTGTTGCCGGGAAGCTAGAGTAAGTAGTTCGCCAG
TTAATAGTTTGCGCAACGTTGTTGCCATTGCTGCAGGCATCGTGGTGTCACGCTCGTCGTTTGGTATGGC
TTCATTCAGCTCCGGTTCCCAACGATCAAGGCGAGTTACATGATCCCCCATGTTGTGCAAAAAAGCGGTT
AGCTCCTTCGGTCCTCCGATCGTTGTCAGAAGTAAGTTGGCCGCAGTGTTATCACTCATGGTTATGGCAG
CACTGCATAATTCTCTTACTGTCATGCCATCCGTAAGATGCTTTTCTGTGACTGGTGAGTACTCAACCAA
GTCATTCTGAGAATAGTGTATGCGGCGACCGAGTTGCTCTTGCCCGGCGTCAACACGGGATAATACCGCG
CCACATAGCAGAACTTTAAAAGTGCTCATCATTGGAAAACGTTCTTCGGGGCGAAAACTCTCAAGGATCT
TACCGCTGTTGAGATCCAGTTCGATGTAACCCACTCGTGCACCCAACTGATCTTCAGCATCTTTTACTTT
CACCAGCGTTTCTGGGTGAGCAAAAACAGGAAGGCAAAATGCCGCAAAAAAGGGAATAAGGGCGACACGG
AAATGTTGAATACTCATACTCTTCCTTTTTCAATATTATTGAAGCATTTATCAGGGTTATTGTCTCATGA
GCGGATACATATTTGAATGTATTTAGAAAAATAAACAAATAGGGGTTCCGCGCACATTTCCCCGAAAAGT
GCCACCTGACGTCTAAGAAACCATTATTATCATGACATTAACCTATAAAAATAGGCGTATCACGAGGCCC
TTTCGTCTTCAAGAATTAATTCTCATGTTTGACAGCTTATCATCGATAAGCTTTAATGCGGTAGTTTATC
ACAGTTAAATTGCTAACGCAGTCAGGCACCGTGTATGAAATCTAACAATGCGCTCATCGTCATCCTCGGC
ACCGTCACCCTGGATGCTGTAGGCATAGGCTTGGTTATGCCGGTACTGCCGGGCCTCTTGCGGGATATCC
GGATATAGTTCCTCCTTTCAGCAAAAAACCCCTCAAGACCCGTTTAGAGGCCCCAAGGGGTTATGCTAGT
TATTGCTCAGCGGTGGCAGCAGCCAACTCAGCTTCCTTTCGGGCTTTGTTAGCAGCCGGATCCTCGAGTC
AGTTCTGGCTACGATACACGTTCACACGGGAATACACACGGCTAAACACTTTCACTTCGTCGCTGCTTTT
ATCCACATCGATGGCAAACACGCCCAGAAAGCGATACAGGGTACGATTCAGCTCGTCACGAGAATGGGCC
ATGACAATACGATAATCCCACGTTTCTTGATAGTTACGGGTAGCATTCAGACTCTGTTCCGTGATTTTGT
TACCGTCGGCACTCAGGGCATTTTTCCACTCTCCAGCTTCATACAGGCGAGGAAACCAGACCATAACACG
ACCCGTCAGACCGATTGACTGAGCAACTTCAGCCGGCAGAGCCCAACCACCACTTTGATGATGGCCTTCA
CGGCGATAACCAAAGCATTGCAGCGCGTCACGGTGATAACGGAATACGCTATTCGGCCCAACTGCCATAT
AACCGGTGTTGATGTGTTTTTTAGCGCTATAACGCTCGTCATAGTCCCAACGAAAAAACAGTCCCTGGTT
CTCCAGCTCCTCTTTTTTGTCTTTCACCAGGCGGACAAACTCATCCACCAGTTTATTCACCTCGGACAGG
GTAATGTTAGACGCCGGAATACGCTCTTCCTGAAACCCGGTGGCTTCAACAATATCCAGACGGCGAACAG
CATCGGCTTTACGAGCATCGTTAGAATCATGGTGTGCCTCGTCGATTTCCAGATACAGGTTCAGCTGAGG
AAACAGCAGATCCGCCAGATAGATTTTGCCCAGATGGCCTTCTTTACGGATACACTGCTGACAGACGAAC
TCGATATCAGGGTCATCCAGTGTATGGACGACACGGTTGATAATATAGTGTGCCCAGCGTTTGTGGGAGA
TTTTACTCAGAGCGCGCAGGATATAGTCGGTTTTGGACATGAATTCGTGATGATGATGATGATGCCCCAT
GGTATATCTCCTTCTTAAAGTTAAACAAAATTATTTCTAGAGGGGAATTGTTATCCGCTCACAATTCCCC
TATAGTGAGTCGTATTAATTTCGCGGGATCGAGATCTCGATCCTCTACGCCGGACGCATCGTGGCCGGCA
TCACCGGCGCCACAGGTGCGGTTGCTGGCGCCTATATCGCCGACATCACCGATGGGGAAGATCGGGCTCG
CCACTTCGGGCTCATGAGCGCTTGTTTCGGCGTGGGTATGGTGGCAGGCCCCGTGGCCGGGGGACTGTTG
GGCGCCATCTCCTTGCATGCACCATTCCTTGCGGCGGCGGTGCTCAACGGCCTCAACCTACTACTGGGCT
GCTTCCTAATGCAGGAGTCGCATAAGGGAGAGCGTCGAGATCCCGGACACCATCGAATGGCGCAAAACCT
TTCGCGGTATGGCATGATAGCGCCCGGAAGAGAGTCAATTCAGGGTGGTGAATGTGAAACCAGTAACGTT
ATACGATGTCGCAGAGTATGCCGGTGTCTCTTATCAGACCGTTTCCCGCGTGGTGAACCAGGCCAGCCAC
GTTTCTGCGAAAACGCGGGAAAAAGTGGAAGCGGCGATGGCGGAGCTGAATTACATTCCCAACCGCGTGG
CACAACAACTGGCGGGCAAACAGTCGTTGCTGATTGGCGTTGCCACCTCCAGTCTGGCCCTGCACGCGCC
GTCGCAAATTGTCGCGGCGATTAAATCTCGCGCCGATCAACTGGGTGCCAGCGTGGTGGTGTCGATGGTA
GAACGAAGCGGCGTCGAAGCCTGTAAAGCGGCGGTGCACAATCTTCTCGCGCAACGCGTCAGTGGGCTGA
TCATTAACTATCCGCTGGATGACCAGGATGCCATTGCTGTGGAAGCTGCCTGCACTAATGTTCCGGCGTT
ATTTCTTGATGTCTCTGACCAGACACCCATCAACAGTATTATTTTCTCCCATGAAGACGGTACGCGACTG
GGCGTGGAGCATCTGGTCGCATTGGGTCACCAGCAAATCGCGCTGTTAGCGGGCCCATTAAGTTCTGTCT
CGGCGCGTCTGCGTCTGGCTGGCTGGCATAAATATCTCACTCGCAATCAAATTCAGCCGATAGCGGAACG
GGAAGGCGACTGGAGTGCCATGTCCGGTTTTCAACAAACCATGCAAAT
